>Addgene plasmid #91287 | pHH0103_STAC2-1/1 | addgene full sequence | sequence record 191111 | Addgene NGS Result
AACCTATAAAAATAGGCGTATCACGAGGCCCTTTCGTCTTCAAGAATTCCCGACACCATCGAATGGTGCA
AAACCTTTCGCGGTATGGCATGATAGCGCCCGGAAGAGAGTCAATTCAGGGTGGTGAATGTGAAACCAGT
AACGTTATACGATGTCGCAGAGTATGCCGGTGTCTCTTATCAGACCGTTTCCCGCGTGGTGAACCAGGCC
AGCCACGTTTCTGCGAAAACGCGGGAAAAAGTGGAAGCGGCGATGGCGGAGCTGAATTACATTCCCAACC
GCGTGGCACAACAACTGGCGGGCAAACAGTCGTTGCTGATTGGCGTTGCCACCTCCAGTCTGGCCCTGCA
CGCGCCGTCGCAAATTGTCGCGGCGATTAAATCTCGCGCCGATCAACTGGGTGCCAGCGTGGTGGTGTCG
ATGGTAGAACGAAGCGGCGTCGAAGCCTGTAAAGCGGCGGTGCACAATCTTCTCGCGCAACGCGTCAGTG
GGCTGATCATTAACTATCCGCTGGATGACCAGGATGCCATTGCTGTGGAAGCTGCCTGCACTAATGTTCC
GGCGTTATTTCTTGATGTCTCTGACCAGACACCCATCAACAGTATTATTTTCTCCCATGAAGACGGTACG
CGACTGGGCGTGGAGCATCTGGTCGCATTGGGTCACCAGCAAATCGCGCTGTTAGCGGGCCCATTAAGTT
CTGTCTCGGCGCGTCTGCGTCTGGCTGGCTGGCATAAATATCTCACTCGCAATCAAATTCAGCCGATAGC
GGAACGGGAAGGCGACTGGAGTGCCATGTCCGGTTTTCAACAAACCATGCAAATGCTGAATGAGGGCATC
GTTCCCACTGCGATGCTGGTTGCCAACGATCAGATGGCGCTGGGCGCAATGCGCGCCATTACCGAGTCCG
GGCTGCGCGTTGGTGCGGATATCTCGGTAGTGGGATACGACGATACCGAAGACAGCTCATGTTATATCCC
GCCGTTAACCACCATCAAACAGGATTTTCGCCTGCTGGGGCAAACCAGCGTGGACCGCTTGCTGCAACTC
TCTCAGGGCCAGGCGGTGAAGGGCAATCAGCTGTTGCCCGTCTCACTGGTGAAAAGAAAAACCACCCTGG
CGCCCAATACGCAAACCGCCTCTCCCCGCGCGTTGGCCGATTCATTAATGCAGCTGGCACGACAGGTTTC
CCGACTGGAAAGCGGGCAGTGAGCGCAACGCAATTAATGTAAGTTAGCTCACTCATTAGGCACAATTCTC
ATGTTTGACAGCTTATCATCGACTGCACGGTGCACCAATGCTTCTGGCGTCAGGCAGCCATCGGAAGCTG
TGGTATGGCTGTGCAGGTCGTAAATCACTGCATAATTCGTGTCGCTCAAGGCGCACTCCCGTTCTGGATA
ATGTTTTTTGCGCCGACATCATAACGGTTCTGGCAAATATTCTGAAATGAGCTGTTGACAATTAATCATC
GGCTCGTATAATGTGTGGAATTGTGAGCGGATAACAATTTCACACAGGAAACAGCCAGTCCGTTTAGGTG
TTTTCACGAGCACTTCACCAACAAGGACCATAGATTATGAAAATCGAAGAACACCATCACCATCACCATT
CCAGCGGTAAGCTTATGTCCCCTATACTAGGTTATTGGAAAATTAAGGGCCTTGTGCAACCCACTCGACT
TCTTTTGGAATATCTTGAAGAAAAATATGAAGAGCATTTGTATGAGCGCGATGAAGGTGATAAATGGCGA
AACAAAAAGTTTGAATTGGGTTTGGAGTTTCCCAATCTTCCTTATTATATTGATGGTGATGTTAAATTAA
CACAGTCTATGGCCATCATACGTTATATAGCTGACAAGCACAACATGTTGGGTGGTTGTCCAAAAGAGCG
TGCAGAGATTTCAATGCTTGAAGGAGCGGTTTTGGATATTAGATACGGTGTTTCGAGAATTGCATATAGT
AAAGACTTTGAAACTCTCAAAGTTGATTTTCTTAGCAAGCTACCTGAAATGCTGAAAATGTTCGAAGATC
GTTTATGTCATAAAACATATTTAAATGGTGATCATGTAACCCATCCTGACTTCATGTTGTATGACGCTCT
TGATGTTGTTTTATACATGGACCCAATGTGCCTGGATGCGTTCCCAAAATTAGTTTGTTTTAAAAAACGT
ATTGAAGCTATCCCACAAATTGATAAGTACTTGAAATCCAGCAAGTATATAGCATGGCCTTTGCAGGGCT
GGCAAGCCACGTTTGGTGGTGGCGACCATCCTCCAAAATCGGATCTGGAAGTTCTGTTCCAGGGGCCCCT
GTCCAGCGGTCTGGTTCCGCGTGGTTCCGGTACCGCGGCCCAGCCGGCCTATTCCTATGTCGCACTGTAT
AAATTCCTGCCGCAAGAAAACAACGATCTGGCTCTGCAACCGGGTGACCGTATCATGCTGGTCGATGATA
GCAACGAAGACTGGTGGAAAGGCAAAATTGGTGATCGTGTCGGCTTTTTCCCGGCGAATTTTGTGCAGCG
TGTTCGCGCGGCCGCATA
[142 nt withheld, positions 2539-2680]
C
[98 nt withheld, positions 2682-2779]
AGTTTGTACTGGTGACGAAACTCAGTGTCTAGCTAGAGTGGC
[149 nt withheld, positions 2822-2970]
T
[41 nt withheld, positions 2972-3012]
T
[62 nt withheld, positions 3014-3075]
A
[35 nt withheld, positions 3077-3111]
CCTCCCTCAATCGGTTGAATGTCGCCCTTTTGTCTTTGGCGCTGGTAAACCATATGAA
[86 nt withheld, positions 3170-3255]
T
[54 nt withheld, positions 3257-3310]
CTAGCGCCGCCCTATACCTTGTCTGCCTCCCCGCGTTGCGTCGCGGTGCATGGAGCCGGGCCACCTCGAC
CTGAATGGAAGCCGGCGGCACCTCGCTAACGGATTCACCACTCCAAGAATTGGAGCCAATCAATTCTTGC
GGAGAACTGTGAATGCGCAAACCAACCCTTGGCAGAACATATCCATCGCGTCCGCCATCTCCAGCAGCCG
CACGCGGCGCATCTCGGGCAGCGTTGGGTCCTGGCCACGGGTGCGCATGATCGTGCTCCTGTCGTTGAGG
ACCCGGCTAGGCTGGCGGGGTTGCCTTACTGGTTAGCAGAATGAATCACCGATACGCGAGCGAACGTGAA
GCGACTGCTGCTGCAAAACGTCTGCGACCTGAGCAACAACATGAATGGTCTTCGGTTTCCGTGTTTCGTA
AAGTCTGGAAACGCGGAAGTCAGCGCCCTGCACCATTATGTTCCGGATCTGCATCGCAGGATGCTGCTGG
CTACCCTGTGGAACACCTACATCTGTATTAACGAAGCGCTGGCATTGACCCTGAGTGATTTTTCTCTGGT
CCCGCCGCATCCATACCGCCAGTTGTTTACCCTCACAACGTTCCAGTAACCGGGCATGTTCATCATCAGT
AACCCGTATCGTGAGCATCCTCTCTCGTTTCATCGGTATCATTACCCCCATGAACAGAAATCCCCCTTAC
ACGGAGGCATCAGTGACCAAACAGGAAAAAACCGCCCTTAACATGGCCCGCTTTATCAGAAGCCAGACAT
TAACGCTTCTGGAGAAACTCAACGAGCTGGACGCGGATGAACAGGCAGACATCTGTGAATCGCTTCACGA
CCACGCTGATGAGCTTTACCGCAGGATCCGCGAAATTGTAAGCGTTAATATTTTGTTAAAATTCGCGTTA
AATTTTTGTTAAATCAGCTCATTTTTTAACCAATAGGCCGAAATCGGCAAAATCCCTTATAAATCAAAAG
AATAGACCGAGATAGGGT
[37 nt withheld, positions 4309-4345]
AAAGAACGTGGACTCCAACGTCAAAGG
[49 nt withheld, positions 4373-4421]
T
[91 nt withheld, positions 4423-4513]
G
[124 nt withheld, positions 4515-4638]
CGCGGATCCTGCCTCGCGCGTTTCGGTGATGACGGTGAAAACCTCTGACACATGCAGCTCCCGGAGACGG
TCACAGCTTGTCTGTAAGCGGATGCCGGGAGCAGACAAGCCCGTCAGGGCGCGTCAGCGGGTGTTGGCGG
GTGTCGGGGCGCAGCCATGACCCAGTCACGTAGCGATAGCGGAGTGTATACTGGCTTAACTATGCGGCAT
CAGAGCAGATTGTACTGAGAGTGCACCATATGCGGTGTGAAATACCGCACAGATGCGTAAGGAGAAAATA
CCGCATCAGGCGCTCTTCCGCTTCCTCGCTCACTGACTCGCTGCGCTCGGTCGTTCGGCTGCGGCGAGCG
GTATCAGCTCACTCAAAGGCGGTAATACGGTTATCCACAGAATCAGGGGATAACGCAGGAAAGAACATGT
GAGCAAAAGGCCAGCAAAAGGCCAGGAACCGTAAAAAGGCCGCGTTGCTGGCGTTTTTCCATAGGCTCCG
CCCCCCTGACGAGCATCACAAAAATCGACGCTCAAGTCAGAGGTGGCGAAACCCGACAGGACTATAAAGA
TACCAGGGTTTCCCCCTGGAAGCTCCCTCGTGCGCTCTCCTGTTCCGACCCTGCCGCTTACCGGATACCT
GTCCGCCTTTCTCCCTTCGGGAAGCGTGGCGCTTTCTCATAGCTCACGCTGTAGGTATCTCAGTTCGGTG
TAGGTCGTTCGCTCCAAGCTGGGCTGTGTGCACGAACCCCCCGTTCAGCCCGACCGCTGCGCCTTATCCG
GTAACTATCGTCTTGAGTCCAACCCGGTAAGACACGACTTATCGCCACTGGCAGCAGCCACTGGTAACAG
GATTAGCAGAGCGAGGTATGTAGGCGGTGCTACAGAGTTCTTGAAGTGGTGGCCTAACTACGGCTACACT
AGAAGGACAGTATTTGGTATCTGCGCTCTGCTGAAGCCAGTTACCTTCGGAAAAAGAGTTGGTAGCTCTT
GATCCGGCAAACAAACCACCGCTGGTAGCGGTGGTTTTTTTGTTTGCAAGCAGCAGATTACGCGCAGAAA
AAAAGGATCTCAAGAAGATCCTTTGATCTTTTCTACGGGGTCTGACGCTCAGTGGAACGAAAACTCACGT
TAAGGGATTTTGGTCATGAGATTATCAAAAAGGATCTTCACCTAGATCCTTTTAAATTAAAAATGAAGTT
TTAAATCAATCTAAAGTATATATGAGTAAACTTGGTCTGACAGTTACCAATGCTTAATCAGTGAGGCACC
TATCTCAGCGATCTGTCTATTTCGTTCATCCATAGTTGCCTGACTCCCCGTCGTGTAGATAACTACGATA
CGGGAGGGCTTACCATCTGGCCCCAGTGCTGCAATGATACCGCGAGACCCACGCTCACCGGCTCCAGATT
TATCAGCAATAAACCAGCCAGCCGGAAGGGCCGAGCGCAGAAGTGGTCCTGCAACTTTATCCGCCTCCAT
CCAGTCTATTAATTGTTGCCGGGAAGCTAGAGTAAGTAGTTCGCCAGTTAATAGTTTGCGCAACGTTGTT
GCCATTGCTGCAGGCATCGTGGTGTCACGCTCGTCGTTTGGTATGGCTTCATTCAGCTCCGGTTCCCAAC
GATCAAGGCGAGTTACATGATCCCCCATGTTGTGCAAAAAAGCGGTTAGCTCCTTCGGTCCTCCGATCGT
TGTCAGAAGTAAGTTGGCCGCAGTGTTATCACTCATGGTTATGGCAGCACTGCATAATTCTCTTACTGTC
ATGCCATCCGTAAGATGCTTTTCTGTGACTGGTGAGTACTCAACCAAGTCATTCTGAGAATAGTGTATGC
GGCGACCGAGTTGCTCTTGCCCGGCGTCAACACGGGATAATACCGCGCCACATAGCAGAACTTTAAAAGT
GCTCATCATTGGAAAACGTTCTTCGGGGCGAAAACTCTCAAGGATCTTACCGCTGTTGAGATCCAGTTCG
ATGTAACCCACTCGTGCACCCAACTGATCTTCAGCATCTTTTACTTTCACCAGCGTTTCTGGGTGAGCAA
AAACAGGAAGGCAAAATGCCGCAAAAAAGGGAATAAGGGCGACACGGAAATGTTGAATACTCATACTCTT
CCTTTTTCAATATTATTGAAGCATTTATCAGGGTTATTGTCTCATGAGCGGATACATATTTGAATGTATT
TAGAAAAATAAACAAATAGGGGTTCCGCGCACATTTCCCCGAAAAGTGCCACCTGACGTCTAAGAAACCA
TTATTATCATGACATT
Features (pLannotate 1.2.2; 21 found; start..end, strand, type, name):
     52..129     +  promoter       lacIq promoter: lacI (mutant); In the lacIq allele, a single base change in the promoter boosts expression of the lacI gene about 10-fold.
    130..1212    +  CDS            lacI: lac repressor; lacI; The lac repressor binds to the lac operator to inhibit transcription in E. coli. This inhibition can be relieved by adding lactose or isopropyl-β-D-thiogalactopyranoside (IPTG).
   1225..1246    +  protein_bind   CAP binding site: CAP binding activates transcription in the presence of cAMP. E. coli catabolite activator protein
   1265..1282    +  promoter       tet promoter (fragment): E. coli promoter for tetracycline efflux protein gene
   1455..1483    +  promoter       tac promoter: strong E. coli promoter; hybrid between the trp and lac UV5 promoters
   1491..1507    +  protein_bind   lac operator: The lac repressor binds to the lac operator to inhibit transcription in E. coli. This inhibition can be relieved by adding lactose or isopropyl-β-D-thiogalactopyranoside (IPTG). lac repressor encoded by lacI
   1592..1609    +  CDS            6xHis: 6xHis affinity tag
   1625..2278    +  CDS            GST26_SCHJA: Experimental evidence at protein level: Swiss-Prot protein existence level 1. GST isoenzymes appear to play a central role in the parasite detoxification system. Other functions are also suspected including a role in increasing the solubility of haematin in the parasite gut. From Schistosoma japonicum (Blood fluke).
   2300..2524    +  CDS            Stac (fragment): STAC_MOUSE - Also known as Stac1 From Mus musculus (Mouse).
   2543..2590    +  terminator     fd terminator (sequence withheld): central terminator from bacteriophage fd (Otsuka and Kunisawa, 1982)
   2595..2807    +  CDS            M13 gene III (fragment) (sequence partly withheld): pIII; III; minor coat protein
   2822..3292    +  CDS            M13 gene III (fragment) (sequence partly withheld): pIII; III; minor coat protein
   3314..3384    +  CDS            TcR (fragment): tetracycline efflux protein; tet; confers resistance to tetracycline
   3626..4006    -  CDS            YPB1_ECOLX: Protein predicted: Swiss-Prot protein existence level 4. From Escherichia coli.
   4023..4174    +  CDS            rop (fragment): Rop protein, which maintains plasmids at low copy number; rop
   4210..4638    -  rep_origin     f1 ori (sequence partly withheld): f1 bacteriophage origin of replication; arrow indicates direction of (+) strand synthesis
   4647..4686    +  CDS            rop (fragment): Rop protein, which maintains plasmids at low copy number; rop
   4788..4928    +  misc_feature   bom: basis of mobility region from pBR322
   5114..5701    -  rep_origin     ori: high-copy-number ColE1/pMB1/pBR322/pUC origin of replication
   5872..6732    -  CDS            AmpR: β-lactamase; bla; confers resistance to ampicillin, carbenicillin, and related antibiotics
   6733..6837    -  promoter       AmpR promoter: bla
