[The description below was written by a language model from this plasmid's Addgene catalogue record and pLannotate feature annotations shown in this document.]
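Description:
pHH0103_STAC2-1/1 is a bacterial expression plasmid built on the pHH0103 backbone for producing and purifying a human SH3 domain from STAC2. It is propagated in E. coli under ampicillin selection (AmpR, β-lactamase, with its own promoter) and replicates from a ColE1/pMB1-type origin. The catalogue lists it as low copy. The feature table also shows a pBR322 bom region and an f1 phage origin that sits between two rop fragments, so rop appears to be interrupted.

The expression cassette is driven by the tac promoter, a strong trp/lac hybrid, followed by a lac operator. A plasmid-borne lacI gene under the up-mutated lacIq promoter supplies abundant repressor, so transcription stays off until it is induced with IPTG. Downstream lies a 6xHis tag, then Schistosoma japonicum glutathione S-transferase, and then the insert. This arrangement is consistent with an N-terminal His-GST fusion that would allow affinity purification on nickel or glutathione resins, although the record does not confirm the reading frame or any protease cleavage site. The insert is a 189 bp human STAC2 fragment cloned between SfiI and NotI sites. The automated annotation labels this region as a fragment of mouse Stac, which probably reflects homology matching rather than the true source.

An fd phage terminator follows the insert. Beyond it are fragments of M13 gene III and of the tetracycline resistance gene, apparently remnants of a phagemid ancestor rather than functional parts of the expressed protein. The construct belongs to a collection used for a family-wide analysis of human SH3 domain binding specificities.
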