Addgene plasmid #91287: pHH0103_STAC2-1/1
Purpose: Protein expression and purification of human SH3 domain construct STAC2-1/1
Depositing lab: Sachdev Sidhu. Depositing organization: University of Toronto. Publication: Comprehensive Analysis of the Human SH3 Domain Family Reveals a Wide Variety of Non-canonical Specificities. Teyra J, Huang H, Jain S, Guan X, Dong A, Liu Y, Tempel W, Min J, Tong Y, Kim PM, Bader GD, Sidhu SS. Structure. 2017 Oct 3;25(10):1598-1610.e3. doi: 10.1016/j.str.2017.07.017. Epub 2017 Sep 7. PubMed 28890361.
Backbone
  Vector backbone: pHH0103
  Vector type: Bacterial Expression
Growth in bacteria
  Bacterial resistance: Ampicillin, 100 μg/mL
  Growth temperature: 37°C
  Growth strain: DH5alpha
  Copy number: Low Copy
Gene/Insert
  Gene/Insert name: STAC2-1/1
  Species: H. sapiens (human)
  Insert size (bp): 189
  Entrez Gene: STAC2 (a.k.a. 24b2, MGC129694, 24b2/STAC2)
  Cloning method: Restriction Enzyme; 5′ cloning site Sfi1 (unknown if destroyed); 3′ cloning site Not1 (unknown if destroyed)
Terms and licenses: Academic/Nonprofit Terms; Industry Terms: Not Available to Industry
How to cite: pHH0103_STAC2-1/1 was a gift from Sachdev Sidhu (Addgene plasmid # 91287 ; http://n2t.net/addgene:91287 ; RRID:Addgene_91287)
