>Addgene plasmid #91287 | pHH0103_STAC2-1/1 | depositor partial sequence | sequence record 175775 | insert sequence
GGCCCAGCCGGCCTATTCCTATGTCGCACTGTATAAATTCCTGCCGCAAGAAAACAACGATCTGGCTCTG
CAACCGGGTGACCGTATCATGCTGGTCGATGATAGCAACGAAGACTGGTGGAAAGGCAAAATTGGTGATC
GTGTCGGCTTTTTCCCGGCGAATTTTGTGCAGCGTGTTCGCGCGGCCGC
